>Addgene plasmid #220152 | CRP-GFP | addgene full sequence | sequence record 436632 | Addgene NGS Result
TTTCGGTAAGTGCAGCAGCTTTACGACGGCGACTCCCATCGGCAATTTCTATGACACCAGATACTCTTCG
ACCGAACGCCGGTGTCTGTTGACCAGTCAGTAGAAAAGAAGGGATGAGATCATCCAGTGCGTCCTCAGTA
AGCAGCTCCTGGTCACGTTCATTACCTGACCATACCCGAGAGGTCTTCTCAACACTATCACCCCGGAGCA
CTTCAAGAGTAAACTTCACATCCCGACCACATACAGGCAAAGTAATGGCATTACCGCGAGCCATTACTCC
TACGCGCGCAATTAACGAATCCACCATCGGGGCAGCTGGTGTCGATAACGAAGTATCTTCAACCGGTTGA
GTATTGAGCGTATGTTTTGGAATAACAGGCGCACGCTTCATTATCTAATCTCCCAGCGTGGTTTAATCAG
ACGATCGAAAATTTCATTGCAGACAGGTTCCCAAATAGAAAGAGCATTTCTCCAGGCACCAGTTGAAGAG
CGTTGATCAATGGCCTGTTCAAAAACAGTTCTCATCCGGATCTGACCTTTACCAACTTCATCCGTTTCAC
GTACAACATTTTTTAGAACCATGCTTCCCCAGGCATCCCGAATTTGCTCCTCCATCCACGGGGACTGAGA
GCCATTACTATTGCTGTATTTGGTAAGCAAAATACGTACATCAGGCTCGAACCCTTTAAGATCAACGTTC
TTGAGCAGATCACGAAGCATATCGAAAAACTGCAGTGCGGAGGTGTAGTCAAACAACTCAGCAGGCGTGG
GAACAATCAGCACATCAGCAGCACATACGACATTAATCGTGCCGATACCCAGGTTAGGCGCGCTGTCAAT
AACTATGACATCATAGTCATGAGCAACAGTTTCAATGGCCAGTCGGAGCATCAGGTGTGGATCGGTGGGC
AGTTTACCTTCATCAAATTTGCCCATTAACTCAGTTTCAATACGGTGCAGAGCCAGACAGGAAGGAATAA
TGTCAAGCCCCGGCCAGCAAGTGGGCTTTATTGCATAAGTGACATCGTCCTTTTCCCCAAGATAGAAAGG
CAGGAGAGTGTCTTCTGCATGAATATGAAGATCTGGTACCCATCCGTGATACATTGAGGCTGTTCCCTGG
GGGTCGTTACCTTCCACGAGCAAAACACGTAGCCCCTTCAGAGCCAGATCCTGAGCAAGATGAACAGAAA
CTGAGGTTTTGTAAACGCCACCTTTATGGGCAGCAACCCCGATCACCGGTGGAAATACGTCTTCAGCACG
TCGCAATCGCGTACCAAACACATCACGCATATGATTAATTTGTTCAATTGTATAACCAACACGTTGCTCA
ACCCGTCCTCGAATTTCCATATCCGGGTGCGGTAGTCGCCCTGCTTTCTCGGCATCTCTGATAGCCTGAG
AAGAAACCCCAACTAAATCCGCTGCTTCACCTATTCTCCAGCGCCGGGTTATTTTCCTCGCTTCCGGGCT
GTCATCATTAAACTGTGCAATGGCGATAGCCTTCGTCATTTCATGACCAGCGTTTATGCACTGGTTAAGT
GTTTCCATGAGTTTCATTCTGAACATCCTTTAATCATTGCTTTGCGTTTTTTTATTAAATCTTGCAATTT
ACTGCAAAGCAACAACAAAATCGCAAAGTCATCAAAAAACCGCAAAGTTGTTTAAAATAAGAGCAACACT
ACAAAAGGAGATAAGAAGAGCACATACCTCAGTCACTTATTATCACTAGCGCTCGCCGCAGCCGTGTAAC
CGAGCATAGCGAGCGAACTGGCGAGGAAGCAAAGAAGAACTGTTCTGTCAGATAGCTCTTACGCTCAGCG
CAAGAAGAAATATCCACCGTGGGAAAAACTCCAGGTAGAGGTACACACGCGGATAGCCAATTCAGAGTAA
TAAACTGTGATAATCAACCCTCATCAATGATGACGAACTAACCCCCGATATCAAGTCACATGACGAAGGG
AAAGAGAAGGAAATCAACTGTGACAAACTGCCCTCAAATTTGGCTTCCTTAAAAATTACAGTTCAAAAAG
TATGAGAAAATCCATGCAGGCTGAAGGAAACAGCAAAACTGTGACAAATTACCCTCAGTAGGTCAGAACA
AATGTGACGAACCACCCTCAAATCTGTGACAGATAACCCTCAGACTATCCTGTCGTCATGGAAGTGATAT
CGCGGAAGGAAAATACGATATGAGTCGTCTGGCGGCCTTTCTTTTTCTCAATGTATGAGAGGCGCATTGG
AGTTCTGCTGTTGATCTCATTAACACAGACCTGCAGGAAGCGGCGGCGGAAGTCAGGCATACGCTGGTAA
CTTTGAGGCAGCTGGTAACGCTCTATGATCCAGTCGATTTTCAGAGAGACGATGCCTGAGCCATCCGGCT
TACGATACTGACACAGGGATTCGTATAAACGCATGGCATACGGATTGGTGATTTCTTTTGTTTCACTAAG
CCGAAACTGCGTAAACCGGTTCTGTAACCCGATAAAGAAGGGAATGAGATATGGGTTGATATGTACACTG
TAAAGCCCTCTGGATGGACTGTGCGCACGTTTGATAAACCAAGGAAAAGATTCATAGCCTTTTTCATCGC
CGGCATCCTCTTCAGGGCGATAAAAAACCACTTCCTTCCCCGCGAAACTCTTCAATGCCTGCCGTATATC
CTTACTGGCTTCCGCAGAGGTCAATCCGAATATTTCAGCATATTTAGCAACATGGATCTCGCAGATACCG
TCATGTTCCTGTAGGGTGCCATCAGATTTTCTGATCTGGTCAACGAACAGATACAGCATACGTTTTTGAT
CCCGGGAGAGACTATATGCCGCCTCAGTGAGGTCGTTTGACTGGACGATTCGCGGGCTATTTTTACGTTT
CTTGTGATTGATAACCGCTGTTTCCGCCATGACAGATCCATGTGAAGTGTGACAAGTTTTTAGATTGTCA
CACTAAATAAAAAAGAGTCAATAAGCAGGGATAACTTTGTGAAAAAACAGCTTCTTCTGAGGGCAATTTG
TCACAGGGTTAAGGGCAATTTGTCACAGACAGGACTGTCATTTGAGGGTGATTTGTCACACTGAAAGGGC
AATTTGTCACAACACCTTCTCTAGAACCAGCATGGATAAAGGCCTACAAGGCGCTCTAAAAAAGAAGATC
TAAAAACTATAAAAAAAATAATTATAAAAATATCCCCGTGGATAAGTGGATAACCCCAAGGGAAGTTTTT
TCAGGCATCGTGTGTAAGCAGAATATATAAGTGCTGTTCCCTGGTGCTTCCTCGCTCACTCGACCGGGAG
GGTTCGAGAAGGGGGGGCACCCCCCTTCGGCGTGCGCGGTCACGCGCACAGGGCGCAGCCCTGGTTAAAA
ACAAGGTTTATAAATATTGGTTTAAAAGCAGGTTAAAAGACAGGTTAGCGGTGGCCGAAAAACGGGCGGA
AACCCTTGCAAATGCTGGATTTTCTGCCTGTGGACAGCCCCTCAAATGTCAATAGGTGCGCCCCTCATCT
GTCAGCACTCTGCCCCTCAAGTGTCAAGGATCGCGCCCCTCATCTGTCAGTAGTCGCGCCCCTCAAGTGT
CAATACCGCAGGGCACTTATCCCCAGGCTTGTCCACATCATCTGTGGGAAACTCGCGTAAAATCAGGCGT
TTTCGCCGATTTGCGAGGCTGGCCAGCTCCACGTCGCCGGCCGAAATCGAGCCTGCCCCTCATCTGTCAA
CGCCGCGCCGGGTGAGTCGGCCCCTCAAGTGTCAACGTCCGCCCCTCATCTGTCAGTGAGGGCCAAGTTT
TCCGCGAGGTATCCACAACGCCGGCGGCCGGCCGCGGTGTCTCGCACACGGCTTCGACGGCGTTTCTGGC
GCGTTTGCAGGGCCATAGACGGCCGCCAGCCCAGCGGCGAGGGCAACCAGCCGAGGGCTTCGCCCTGTCG
CTCGACTGCGGCGAGCACTACTGGCTGTAAAAGGACAGACCACATCATGGTTCTGTGTTCATTAGGTTGT
TCTGTCCATTGCTGACATAATCCGCTCCACTTCAACGTAACACCGCACGAAGATTTCTATTGTTCCTGAA
GGCATATTCAAATCGTTTTCGTTACCGCTTGCTGGCATCATGACAGAACACTACTTCCTATAAACGCTAC
ACAGGCTCCTGAGATTAATAATGCGGATCTCTACGATAATGGGAGATTTTCCCGACTGTTTCGTTCGCTT
CTCAGTGGATAACAGCCAGCTTCTCTGTTTAACAGACAAAAACAGCATATCCACTCAGTTCCACATTTCC
ATATAAAGGCCAAGGCATTTATTCTCAGGATAATTGTTTCAGCATCGCAACCGCATCAGACTCCGGCATC
GCAAACTGCACCCGGTGCCGGGCAGCCACATCCAGCGCAAAAACCTTCGTGTAGACTTCCGTTGAACTGA
TGGACTTATGTCCCATCAGGCTTTGCAGAACTTTCAGCGGTATACCGGCATACAGCATGTGCATCGCATA
GGAATGGCGGAACGTATGTGGTGTGACCGGAACAGAGAACGTCACACCGTCAGCAGCAGCGGCGGCAACC
GCCTCCCCAATCCAGGTCCTGACCGTTCTGTCCGTCACTTCCCAGATCCGCGCTTTCTCTGTCCTTCCTG
TGCGACGGTTACGCCGCTCCATGAGCTTATCGCGAATAAATACCTGTGACGGAAGATCACTTCGCAGAAT
AAATAAATCCTGGTGTCCCTGTTGATACCGGGAAGCCCTGGGCCAACTTTTGGCGAAAATGAGACGTTGA
TCGGCACGTAAGAGGTTCCAACTTTCACCATAATGAAATAAGATCACTACCGGGCGTATTTTTTGAGTTA
TCGAGATTTTCAGGAGCTAAGGAAGCTAAAATGGAGAAAAAAATCACTGGATATACCACCGTTGATATAT
CCCAATGGCATCGTAAAGAACATTTTGAGGCATTTCAGTCAGTTGCTCAATGTACCTATAACCAGACCGT
TCAGCTGGATATTACGGCCTTTTTAAAGACCGTAAAGAAAAATAAGCACAAGTTTTATCCGGCCTTTATT
CACATTCTTGCCCGCCTGATGAATGCTCATCCGGAATTTCGTATGGCAATGAAAGACGGTGAGCTGGTGA
TATGGGATAGTGTTCACCCTTGTTACACCGTTTTCCATGAGCAAACTGAAACGTTTTCATCGCTCTGGAG
TGAATACCACGACGATTTCCGGCAGTTTCTACACATATATTCGCAAGATGTGGCGTGTTACGGTGAAAAC
CTGGCCTATTTCCCTAAAGGGTTTATTGAGAATATGTTTTTCGTCTCAGCCAATCCCTGGGTGAGTTTCA
CCAGTTTTGATTTAAACGTGGCCAATATGGACAACTTCTTCGCCCCCGTTTTCACGATGGGCAAATATTA
TACGCAAGGCGACAAGGTGCTGATGCCGCTGGCGATTCAGGTTCATCATGCCGTTTGTGATGGCTTCCAT
GTCGGCAGAATGCTTAATGAATTACAACAGTACTGCGATGAGTGGCAGGGCGGGGCGTAATTTTTTTAAG
GCAGTTATTGGTGCCCTTAAACGCCTGGTTGCTACGCCTGAATAAGTGATAATAAGCGGATGAATGGCAG
AAATTCGATGATAAGCTGTCAAACATGAGAATTGGTCTCGACGAGTATGCTTGGATTCTCACCAATAAAA
AACGCCCGGCGGCAACCGAGCGTTCTGAACAAATCCAGATGGAGTTCTGAGGTCATTACTGGATCTATCA
ACAGGAGTCCAAGCGACGTCTGTGCAAGTACTACTGTTCTGCAGTCACTTGAATTCGATACCCAGCTGTT
ATTTGTATAGTTCATCCATGCCATGTGTAATCCCAGCAGCGGTTACAAACTCAAGAAGGACCATGTGGTC
TCTCTTTTCGTTGGGATCTTTCGAAAGGGCAGATTGTGTGGACAGGTAATGGTTGTCTGGTAAAAGGACA
GGGCCATCGCCAATCGGAGTATTTTGTTGATAATGGTCTGCTAGTTGAACGCTTCCATCTTCAATGTTGT
GTCTAATTTTGAAGTTAACTTTGATTCCATTCTTTTGTTTGTCTGCCATGATGTATACATTGTGTGAGTT
ATAGTTGTATTCCAATTTGTGTCCAAGAATGTTTCCATCTTCTTTAAAATCAATACCTTTTAACTCGATT
CTATTAACAAGGGTATCACCTTCAAACTTGACTTCAGCACGTGTCTTGTAGTTCCCGTCATCTTTGAAAA
ATATAGTTCTTTCCTGTACGTAACCTTCGGGCATGGCACTCTTGAAAAAGTCATGCTGTTTCATGTGATC
TGGGTATCTCGCAAAGCATTGAACACCATAACCGAAAGTAGTGACAAGTGTTGGCCACGGAACAGGTAGT
TTTCCAGTAGTGCAAATAAATTTAAGGGTAAGTTTTCCGTATGTTGCATCACCTTCACCCTCTCCACTGA
CAGAAAATTTGTGCCCATTAACATCACCATCTAATTCAACAAGAATTGGGACAACTCCAGTGAAAAGTTC
TTCTCCTTTACGCATATTATACCTCCTTAATTTAGTGTCATCTACAACTGGCATGCGCGGTTATCCTCTG
TTATAAGCTTTCTCCAGAGCCAGATAACGCCGCTGTCTCTGGATTGCCGAAATATGCTTCCCGCTACCTG
GGAAGGGGCTATCAACTGTACTGCACGGTAATGTGACGTCCTTTGCATACATGCAGTACATCAATGTATT
ACTGTAGCATCCTGACTGTTTTAGCATAGCTTTCGCTTTGTGTCTCCTGGTGTCTCGCTTCAGCATGACC
CAGGTCGCCTTCCGTTGCGCGATTTGGTTAGTACGCGTACTCTGTCAGGAAAATTGACGCAGTGGAGTAG
CAAAACCTAGGGACCGTCTCGAGAGAATCAATATTAATCCAACGCGTGGCATCAAATAAAACGAAAGGCT
CAGTCGAAAGACTGGGCCTTTCGTTTTATCTGTTGTTTGTCGGTGAACGCTCTCCTGAGTAGGACAAATC
CGCCGCCCTAGACTTAGGCGTTCGGCTGCGGCGAGCGGTATCAGCTCACTCAAAGAAGTGGGGCCCAGAG
AGAATATTCAGGCCAGTTATGCTTTCTGGCCTGTAACAAAGGACATTAAGTAAAGACAGATAAACGTAGA
CTAAAACGTGGTCGCATCAGGGTGCTGGCTTTTCAAGTTCCTTAAGAATGGCCTCAATTTTCTCTATACA
CTCAGTTGGAACACGGGACCTGTCCAGGTTAAGCACCATTTTATCGCCCTTATACAATACTGTCGCTCCA
GGAGCAAACTGATGTCGTGAGCTTAAACTAGTTCTTGATGCAGATGACGTTTTAAGCACAGAAGTTAAAA
GAGTGATAACTTCTTCAGCTTCAAATATCACCCCAGCTTTTTTCTGCTCATGAAGGTTAGATGCCTGCTG
CTTAAGTAATTCCTCTTTATCTGTAAAGGCTTTTTGAAGTGCATCACCTGACCGGGCAGATAGTTCACCG
GGGTGAGAAAAAAGAGCAACAACTGATTTAGGCAATTTGGCGGTGTTGATACAGCGGGTAATAATCTTAC
GTGAAATATTTTCCGCATCAGCCAGCGCAGAAATATTTCCAGCAAATTCATTCTGCAATCGGCTTGCATA
ACGCTGACCACGTTCATAAGCACTTGTTGGGCGATAATCGTTACCCAATCTGGATAATGCAGCCATCTGC
TCATCATCCAGCTCGCCAACCAGAACACGATAATCAC
Features (pLannotate 1.2.2; 14 found; start..end, strand, type, name):
    391..1566    -  CDS            sopA: partitioning protein for the bacterial F plasmid; sopA
   1892..2142    -  misc_feature   incC: incC; incompatibility region of the bacterial F plasmid
   2145..2900    -  CDS            repE: replication initiation protein for the bacterial F plasmid; repE
   2991..3210    -  rep_origin     ori2: secondary origin of replication for the bacterial F plasmid; also known as oriS
   3286..3900    -  rep_origin     oriV: origin of replication for the bacterial F plasmid
   4298..4642    -  CDS            resD (fragment): REDF_ECOLI - Also known as D. Protein inferred from homology: Swiss-Prot protein existence level 3. Acts as a repressor of transcription and as a site-specific resolvase that cleaves at the RfsF site. From Escherichia coli (strain K12).
   4758..4860    +  promoter       cat promoter: promoter of the E. coli cat gene encoding chloramphenicol acetyltransferase
   4861..5517    +  CDS            cat: CAT_ECOLX - Experimental evidence at protein level: Swiss-Prot protein existence level 1. This enzyme is an effector of chloramphenicol resistance in bacteria. From Escherichia coli. This protein is used as a marker in many commonly used cloning vectors, such as pACYC184.
   5605..5622    -  promoter       tet promoter (fragment): E. coli promoter for tetracycline efflux protein gene
   5655..5749    -  terminator     lambda t0 terminator: transcription terminator from phage lambda
   5812..6525    -  CDS            hfriFP: hfriFP is a fluorescent protein published in 2013, derived from Herbaspirillum frisingense.
   6913..6999    +  terminator     rrnB T1 terminator: Escherichia coli rrnB; transcription terminator T1 from the E. coli rrnB gene
   7061..7084    -  misc_feature   sopC (fragment): sopC; centromere-like partitioning region of the bacterial F plasmid
   7160..391     -  CDS            sopB (across the origin): SOPB_ECOLI - Also known as B. Experimental evidence at protein level: Swiss-Prot protein existence level 1. Control of plasmid partitioning; required to recognize the cis-acting. Binds specifically with the DNA segment containing the sopC region. SopB is trans-acting. From Escherichia coli (strain K12).
