[The description below was written by a language model from this plasmid's Addgene catalogue record and pLannotate feature annotations shown in this document.]
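Description:
CRP-GFP is a low-copy bacterial reporter plasmid built on a pBAC backbone and designed to follow the transcriptional dynamics of the native Escherichia coli CRP promoter. The 7.7 kb sequence carries the maintenance machinery of the F plasmid. This comprises the replication initiator repE with ori2 (oriS) and the incC incompatibility region, an annotated oriV, and the sopA/sopB partitioning genes. Only a short fragment of the centromere-like sopC region and a fragment of the resD resolvase gene are detected. These elements keep the plasmid at a very low, stably inherited copy number, which helps a promoter reporter approximate chromosomal gene dosage. Selection is by chloramphenicol, through a cat gene expressed from its own promoter.

The recorded insert is the synthesized CRP promoter alone, without the CRP coding sequence. The automated annotation does not mark the promoter itself. It presumably lies in the unannotated stretch upstream of the reverse-strand fluorescent protein gene, between that gene and the rrnB T1 terminator. The annotation tool labels the reporter coding sequence as hfriFP, whereas the plasmid name indicates GFP. The record does not specify which GFP variant is used, so the label may simply reflect the closest database match. The reporter gene is followed by a lambda t0 terminator, and rrnB T1 on the other side of the cassette likely insulates it from read-through transcription from the backbone.

The plasmid belongs to a library of fluorescent reporters for global regulators of gene expression in E. coli. Fluorescence output serves as a proxy for activity of the promoter that drives the cAMP receptor protein gene.
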