Addgene plasmid #220152: CRP-GFP
Purpose: To track the natural CRP promoter's transcriptional dynamics
Depositing lab: Andre Sanches Ribeiro. Depositing organization: Tampere University. Publication: A library of reporters of the global regulators of gene expression in Escherichia coli. Dash S, Jagadeesan R, Baptista ISC, Chauhan V, Kandavalli V, Oliveira SMD, Ribeiro AS. mSystems. 2024 Jun 18;9(6):e0006524. doi: 10.1128/msystems.00065-24. Epub 2024 Apr 30. PubMed 38687030.
Backbone
  Vector backbone: pBAC (Addgene Plasmid #13423)
  Vector type: Bacterial Expression
Growth in bacteria
  Bacterial resistance: Chloramphenicol, 25 μg/mL
  Growth temperature: 37°C
  Growth strain: DH5alpha
  Copy number: Low Copy
Gene/Insert
  Gene/Insert name: CRP promoter only
  Species: Escherichia coli
  Cloning method: Gene Synthesis
Terms and licenses: Academic/Nonprofit Terms; Industry Terms: Not Available to Industry
Depositor comments: Please visit https://www.biorxiv.org/content/10.1101/2023.11.28.568972v1 for bioRxiv preprint.
How to cite: CRP-GFP was a gift from Andre Sanches Ribeiro (Addgene plasmid # 220152 ; http://n2t.net/addgene:220152 ; RRID:Addgene_220152)
